Addgene plasmid #102618: p2lox-cAMPr R739A
Purpose: cAMPr with a point mutation R739A which theoretically increases its affinity for cAMP
Depositing lab: Justin Blau. Depositing organization: New York University. Publication: cAMPr: A single-wavelength fluorescent sensor for cyclic AMP. Hackley CR, Mazzoni EO, Blau J. Sci Signal. 2018 Mar 6;11(520). pii: 11/520/eaah3738. doi: 10.1126/scisignal.aah3738. PubMed 29511120.
Backbone
  Vector backbone: P2lox
  Backbone size w/o insert (bp): 3300
  Total vector size (bp): 6000
  Vector type: Mammalian Expression, Cre/Lox
  Selectable markers: Neomycin (select with G418)
Growth in bacteria
  Bacterial resistance: Ampicillin, 100 μg/mL
  Growth temperature: 37°C
  Growth strain: DH5alpha
  Copy number: High Copy
Gene/Insert
  Gene/Insert name: cAMPr
  Insert size (bp): 2300
  Mutation: R739A
Terms and licenses: Academic/Nonprofit Terms; Industry Terms: Not Available to Industry
How to cite: p2lox-cAMPr R739A was a gift from Justin Blau (Addgene plasmid # 102618 ; http://n2t.net/addgene:102618 ; RRID:Addgene_102618)
