[The description below was written by a language model from this plasmid's Addgene catalogue record and pLannotate feature annotations shown in this document.]
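Description:
p2lox-cAMPr R739A is a roughly 6 kb mammalian expression and Cre/lox plasmid built on the P2lox backbone. It carries a variant of cAMPr, a single-wavelength fluorescent sensor for cyclic AMP. In bacteria it is maintained at high copy from a ColE1/pUC-type origin and selected through the β-lactamase (AmpR) gene. An f1 phage origin and small remnants of lacZα, bom and rop are also annotated in the backbone. The catalogue lists neomycin/G418 as the mammalian selectable marker, but neither feature table annotates a neomycin resistance gene. How G418 selection is achieved is therefore not evident from the plasmid record itself.

The sensor reads as three consecutive annotated coding segments: the mouse PKA catalytic subunit (Prkaca), a GFP annotated as cEGFP, and a fragment of the bovine PKA type I regulatory subunit (PRKAR1A), which is the cAMP-binding part. The arrangement implies that cAMP binding alters GFP fluorescence. The R739A point mutation is described as theoretically increasing the sensor's affinity for cAMP. Upstream lie a mouse PGK promoter followed by adjacent loxP and lox2272 sites. These two sites are mutually incompatible, an arrangement suited to Cre-mediated recombination into a matching genomic locus, although the record does not describe the target cell line or the integration scheme. It also does not state whether the PGK promoter drives the sensor directly. Downstream of the insert are an attB2 Gateway remnant, a V5 epitope tag sequence (whether it is in frame with the sensor is not stated) and an SV40 polyadenylation signal annotated in the reverse orientation. The depositor and sequencing-derived records agree closely, differing by one nucleotide in length and slightly in feature boundaries.
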