Features (pLannotate 1.2.2; 18 found; start..end, strand, type, name):
     19..518     +  promoter       PGK promoter: mouse phosphoglycerate kinase 1 promoter
    568..601     +  protein_bind   loxP: Cre-mediated recombination occurs in the 8-bp core sequence (GCATACAT). Cre recombinase
    604..637     +  protein_bind   lox2272: Cre-mediated recombination occurs in the 8-bp core sequence (GGATACTT). lox2272 sites are compatible with each other, but incompatible with loxP or loxN sites (Lee and Saito, 1988). Cre recombinase
    638..676     -  misc_feature   MCS (fragment): pBluescript multiple cloning site
    677..1729    +  CDS            Prkaca (sequence partly withheld): KAPCA_MOUSE - Also known as Pkaca. Experimental evidence at protein level: Swiss-Prot protein existence level 1. [Isoform 2]: Phosphorylates and activates ABL1 in sperm flagellum to promote spermatozoa capacitation. From Mus musculus (Mouse).
   1736..2464    +  CDS            cEGFP: cEGFP is a basic (constitutively fluorescent) green fluorescent protein published in 2008, derived from Aequorea victoria.
   2474..2956    +  CDS            PRKAR1A (fragment): KAP0_BOVIN - Experimental evidence at protein level: Swiss-Prot protein existence level 1. Regulatory subunit of the cAMP-dependent protein kinases involved in cAMP signaling in cells. From Bos taurus (Bovine).
   3007..3031    -  protein_bind   attB2: mutant version of attB; recombination site for the Gateway® BP reaction BP Clonase™
   3057..3098    +  CDS            V5 tag: epitope tag from simian virus 5
   3152..3273    -  polyA_signal   SV40 poly(A) signal: SV40 polyadenylation signal
   3296..3364    -  CDS            large T antigen (fragment): large T antigen from SV40 (simian virus 40)
   3385..3452    +  CDS            lacZα (fragment): LacZα fragment of β-galactosidase; lacZ fragment
   3456..3911    +  rep_origin     f1 ori (sequence partly withheld): f1 bacteriophage origin of replication; arrow indicates direction of (+) strand synthesis
   3914..4013    -  misc_feature   bom (fragment): basis of mobility region from pBR322
   4115..4150    -  CDS            rop (fragment): Rop protein, which maintains plasmids at low copy number; rop
   4245..4349    +  promoter       AmpR promoter: bla
   4350..5210    +  CDS            AmpR: β-lactamase; bla; confers resistance to ampicillin, carbenicillin, and related antibiotics
   5381..5969    +  rep_origin     ori: high-copy-number ColE1/pMB1/pBR322/pUC origin of replication
>Addgene plasmid #102618 | p2lox-cAMPr R739A | depositor full sequence | sequence record 193965 | p2lox-cAMPr R739A sequence 6042 bps
CGACCTCGAAATTCTACCGGGTAGGGGAGGCGCTTTTCCCAAGGCAGTCTGGAGCATGCGCTTTAGCAGC
CCCGCTGGGCACTTGGCGCTACACAAGTGGCCTCTGGCCTCGCACACATTCCACATCCACCGGTAGGCGC
CAACCGGCTCCGTTCTTTGGTGGCCCCTTCGCGCCACCTTCTACTCCTCCCCTAGTCAGGAAGTTCCCCC
CCGCCCCGCAGCTCGCGTCGTGCAGGACGTGACAAATGGAAGTAGCACGTCTCACTAGTCTCGTGCAGAT
GGACAGCACCGCTGAGCAATGGAAGCGGGTAGGCCTTTGGGGCAGCGGCCAATAGCAGCTTTGCTCCTTC
GCTTTCTGGGCTCAGAGGCTGGGAAGGGGTGGGTCCGGGGGCGGGCTCAGGGGCGGGCTCAGGGGCGGGG
CGGGCGCCCGAAGGTCCTCCGGAGGCCCGGCATTCTGCACGCTTCAAAAGCGCACGTCTGCCGCGCTGTT
CTCCTCTTCCTCATCTCCGGGCCTTTCGACCTGCATCCATCTAGATCTCGAAGGATCTGGAGGCCACCAT
GGTGTCGATAACTTCGTATAGCATACATTATACGAAGTTATCGATAACTTCGTATAGGATACTTTATACG
AAGTTATCTCGAGGTCGACGGTATCGATAAGCTTGATATCGAATTCATG
[1050 nt withheld, positions 680-1729]
CCCGGGAACGTCTATATCAAGGCCGACGAGCAGAAGAACGGCATCAAGGCGTACTTCAAGATCCGCCACA
ACATCGAGGGCGGCGGCGTGCAGCTCGCCTACCACTACCAGCAGAACACCCCCATCGGCGACGGCCCCGT
GCTGCTGCCCGACAACCACTACCTGAGCGTGCAGTCCATGCTTTCGAAAGACCCCAACGAGAAGCGCGAT
CACATGGTCCTGCTGGAGTTCGTGACCGCCGCCGGGATCACTCTCGGCATGGACGAGCTGTACAAGGGCG
GTACCGGAGGGAGCGAATCCATGGTGAGCAAGGGCGAGGAGCTGTTCACCGGGGTGGTGCCCATCCAGGT
CGAGCTGGACGGCGACGTAAACGGCCACAAGTTCAGCGTGTCCGGCGAGGGTGAGGGCGATGCCACCTAC
GGCAAGCTGACCCTGAAGTTCATCTGCACCACCGGCAAGCTGCCCGTGCCCTGGCCCACCCTCGTGACCA
CCCTGACCTACGGCGTGCAGTGCTTCAGCCGCTACCCCGACCACATGAAGCAGCACGACTTCTTCAAGTC
CGCCATGCCCGAAGGCTACATCCAGGAGCGCACCATCTTCTTCAAGGGCGACGGCAACTACAAGACCCGC
GCCGAGGTGAAGTTCGAGGGCGACACCCTGGTGAACCGCATCGAGCTGAAGGGCATCGACTTCAAGGAGG
ACGGCAACATCCTGGGGCACAAGCTGGAGTACAACACCGCCCCCCCCGCATGCAAGGGCCGGCGGCGACG
CGGGGCCATCAGCGCTGAGGTCTACACCGAGGAGGATGCCGCGTCCTATGTTCGGAAGGTTATACCGAAA
GATTATAAGACAATGGCTGCTTTAGCTAAAGCCATTGAAAAGAACGTACTGTTTTCACATCTTGATGATA
ACGAGAGAAGTGACATTTTTGACGCCATGTTCCCGGTTTCCTTTATTGCTGGAGAGACTGTTATTCAGCA
GGGTGACGAAGGGGATAACTTCTACGTGATTGACCAAGGAGAGATGGACGTCTATGTCAACAATGAATGG
GCAACCAGTGTTGGGGAAGGAGGGAGCTTCGGGGAGCTTGCTCTGATTTACGGGACTCCTCGAGCGGCCA
CTGTCAAGGCCAAGACGAACGTGAAACTGTGGGGCATTGACGCTGACAGCTACAGAAGGATCCTCATGGG
AAGCACGCTGAGAAAGCGGAAGATGTAAGAATTCCTGCAGCCCGGGGGATCCACTAGTTCTAGAGCGGCC
GCAGGGTGGGCGCGCCGACCCAGCTTTCTTGTACAAAGTGGTTGATCTAGAGGGCCCGCGGTTCGAAGGT
AAGCCTATCCCTAACCCTCTCCTCGGTCTCGATTCTACGCGTACCGGTCATCATCACCATCACCATTGAG
CGGCCGCTTCGAGCAGACATGATAAGATACATTGATGAGTTTGGACAAACCACAACTAGAATGCAGTGAA
AAAAATGCTTTATTTGTGAAATTTGTGATGCTATTGCTTTATTTGTAACCATTATAAGCTGCAATAAACA
AGTTAACAACAACAATTGCATTCATTTTATGTTTCAGGTTCAGGGGGAGATGTGGGAGGTTTTTTAAAGC
AAGTAAAACCTCTACAAATGTGGTAAAATCGCGATAAGGATCCGGGCTGGCGTAATAGCGAAGAGGCCCG
CACCGATCGCCCTTCCCAACAGTTGCGCAGCCTGAATGGCGAATGG
[124 nt withheld, positions 3456-3579]
C
[56 nt withheld, positions 3581-3636]
AGCTTTACGGCACCTCGACCG
[64 nt withheld, positions 3658-3721]
CCTTTGACGTTGGAGTCCACGTTCTTT
[37 nt withheld, positions 3749-3785]
ACCCTATCTCGGTCTATTCTTTTGATTTATAAGGGATTTTGCCGATTTCGGCCTATTGGTTAAAAAATGA
GCTGATTTAACAAATATTTAACGCGAATTTTAACAAAATATTAACGTTTACAATTTCGCCTGATGCGGTA
TTTTCTCCTTACGCATCTGTGCGGTATTTCACACCGCATATGGTGCACTCTCAGTACAATCTGCTCTGAT
GCCGCATAGTTAAGCCAGCCCCGACACCCGCCAACACCCGCTGACGCGCCCTGACGGGCTTGTCTGCTCC
CGGCATCCGCTTACAGACAAGCTGTGACCGTCTCCGGGAGCTGCATGTGTCAGAGGTTTTCACCGTCATC
ACCGAAACGCGCGAGACGAAAGGGCCTCGTGATACGCCTATTTTTATAGGTTAATGTCATGATAATAATG
GTTTCTTAGACGTCAGGTGGCACTTTTCGGGGAAATGTGCGCGGAACCCCTATTTGTTTATTTTTCTAAA
TACATTCAAATATGTATCCGCTCATGAGACAATAACCCTGATAAATGCTTCAATAATATTGAAAAAGGAA
GAGTATGAGTATTCAACATTTCCGTGTCGCCCTTATTCCCTTTTTTGCGGCATTTTGCCTTCCTGTTTTT
GCTCACCCAGAAACGCTGGTGAAAGTAAAAGATGCTGAAGATCAGTTGGGTGCACGAGTGGGTTACATCG
AACTGGATCTCAACAGCGGTAAGATCCTTGAGAGTTTTCGCCCCGAAGAACGTTTTCCAATGATGAGCAC
TTTTAAAGTTCTGCTATGTGGCGCGGTATTATCCCGTATTGACGCCGGGCAAGAGCAACTCGGTCGCCGC
ATACACTATTCTCAGAATGACTTGGTTGAGTACTCACCAGTCACAGAAAAGCATCTTACGGATGGCATGA
CAGTAAGAGAATTATGCAGTGCTGCCATAACCATGAGTGATAACACTGCGGCCAACTTACTTCTGACAAC
GATCGGAGGACCGAAGGAGCTAACCGCTTTTTTGCACAACATGGGGGATCATGTAACTCGCCTTGATCGT
TGGGAACCGGAGCTGAATGAAGCCATACCAAACGACGAGCGTGACACCACGATGCCTGTAGCAATGGCAA
CAACGTTGCGCAAACTATTAACTGGCGAACTACTTACTCTAGCTTCCCGGCAACAATTAATAGACTGGAT
GGAGGCGGATAAAGTTGCAGGACCACTTCTGCGCTCGGCCCTTCCGGCTGGCTGGTTTATTGCTGATAAA
TCTGGAGCCGGTGAGCGTGGGTCTCGCGGTATCATTGCAGCACTGGGGCCAGATGGTAAGCCCTCCCGTA
TCGTAGTTATCTACACGACGGGGAGTCAGGCAACTATGGATGAACGAAATAGACAGATCGCTGAGATAGG
TGCCTCACTGATTAAGCATTGGTAACTGTCAGACCAAGTTTACTCATATATACTTTAGATTGATTTAAAA
CTTCATTTTTAATTTAAAAGGATCTAGGTGAAGATCCTTTTTGATAATCTCATGACCAAAATCCCTTAAC
GTGAGTTTTCGTTCCACTGAGCGTCAGACCCCGTAGAAAAGATCAAAGGATCTTCTTGAGATCCTTTTTT
TCTGCGCGTAATCTGCTGCTTGCAAACAAAAAAACCACCGCTACCAGCGGTGGTTTGTTTGCCGGATCAA
GAGCTACCAACTCTTTTTCCGAAGGTAACTGGCTTCAGCAGAGCGCAGATACCAAATACTGTCCTTCTAG
TGTAGCCGTAGTTAGGCCACCACTTCAAGAACTCTGTAGCACCGCCTACATACCTCGCTCTGCTAATCCT
GTTACCAGTGGCTGCTGCCAGTGGCGATAAGTCGTGTCTTACCGGGTTGGACTCAAGACGATAGTTACCG
GATAAGGCGCAGCGGTCGGGCTGAACGGGGGGTTCGTGCACACAGCCCAGCTTGGAGCGAACGACCTACA
CCGAACTGAGATACCTACAGCGTGAGCTATGAGAAAGCGCCACGCTTCCCGAAGGGAGAAAGGCGGACAG
GTATCCGGTAAGCGGCAGGGTCGGAACAGGAGAGCGCACGAGGGAGCTTCCAGGGGGAAACGCCTGGTAT
CTTTATAGTCCTGTCGGGTTTCGCCACCTCTGACTTGAGCGTCGATTTTTGTGATGCTCGTCAGGGGGGC
GGAGCCTATGGAAAAACGCCAGCAACGCGGCCTTTTTACGGTTCCTGGCCTTTTGCTGGCCTTTTGCTCA
CATGGCTCGACAGATCT
