Features (pLannotate 1.2.2; 19 found; start..end, strand, type, name):
     10..509     +  promoter       PGK promoter: mouse phosphoglycerate kinase 1 promoter
    559..592     +  protein_bind   loxP: Cre-mediated recombination occurs in the 8-bp core sequence (GCATACAT). Cre recombinase
    595..628     +  protein_bind   lox2272: Cre-mediated recombination occurs in the 8-bp core sequence (GGATACTT). lox2272 sites are compatible with each other, but incompatible with loxP or loxN sites (Lee and Saito, 1988). Cre recombinase
    629..668     -  misc_feature   MCS (fragment): pBluescript multiple cloning site
    672..1724    +  CDS            Prkaca (sequence partly withheld): KAPCA_MOUSE - Also known as Pkaca. Experimental evidence at protein level: Swiss-Prot protein existence level 1. [Isoform 2]: Phosphorylates and activates ABL1 in sperm flagellum to promote spermatozoa capacitation. From Mus musculus (Mouse).
   1731..2459    +  CDS            cEGFP: cEGFP is a basic (constitutively fluorescent) green fluorescent protein published in 2008, derived from Aequorea victoria.
   2469..2939    +  CDS            PRKAR1A (fragment): KAP0_BOVIN - Experimental evidence at protein level: Swiss-Prot protein existence level 1. Regulatory subunit of the cAMP-dependent protein kinases involved in cAMP signaling in cells. From Bos taurus (Bovine).
   2943..2985    -  misc_feature   MCS (fragment): pBluescript multiple cloning site
   3001..3025    -  protein_bind   attB2: mutant version of attB; recombination site for the Gateway® BP reaction BP Clonase™
   3051..3092    +  CDS            V5 tag: epitope tag from simian virus 5
   3146..3267    -  polyA_signal   SV40 poly(A) signal: SV40 polyadenylation signal
   3290..3358    -  CDS            large T antigen (fragment): large T antigen from SV40 (simian virus 40)
   3379..3446    +  CDS            lacZα (fragment): LacZα fragment of β-galactosidase; lacZ fragment
   3450..3878    +  rep_origin     f1 ori (sequence partly withheld): f1 bacteriophage origin of replication; arrow indicates direction of (+) strand synthesis
   3906..4005    -  misc_feature   bom (fragment): basis of mobility region from pBR322
   4107..4142    -  CDS            rop (fragment): Rop protein, which maintains plasmids at low copy number; rop
   4237..4341    +  promoter       AmpR promoter: bla
   4342..5202    +  CDS            AmpR: β-lactamase; bla; confers resistance to ampicillin, carbenicillin, and related antibiotics
   5373..5961    +  rep_origin     ori: high-copy-number ColE1/pMB1/pBR322/pUC origin of replication
>Addgene plasmid #102618 | p2lox-cAMPr R739A | addgene full sequence | sequence record 197918 | Addgene NGS Result
AATTCTACCGGGTAGGGGAGGCGCTTTTCCCAAGGCAGTCTGGAGCATGCGCTTTAGCAGCCCCGCTGGG
CACTTGGCGCTACACAAGTGGCCTCTGGCCTCGCACACATTCCACATCCACCGGTAGGCGCCAACCGGCT
CCGTTCTTTGGTGGCCCCTTCGCGCCACCTTCTACTCCTCCCCTAGTCAGGAAGTTCCCCCCCGCCCCGC
AGCTCGCGTCGTGCAGGACGTGACAAATGGAAGTAGCACGTCTCACTAGTCTCGTGCAGATGGACAGCAC
CGCTGAGCAATGGAAGCGGGTAGGCCTTTGGGGCAGCGGCCAATAGCAGCTTTGCTCCTTCGCTTTCTGG
GCTCAGAGGCTGGGAAGGGGTGGGTCCGGGGGCGGGCTCAGGGGCGGGCTCAGGGGCGGGGCGGGCGCCC
GAAGGTCCTCCGGAGGCCCGGCATTCTGCACGCTTCAAAAGCGCACGTCTGCCGCGCTGTTCTCCTCTTC
CTCATCTCCGGGCCTTTCGACCTGCATCCATCTAGATCTCGAAGGATCTGGAGGCCACCATGGTGTCGAT
AACTTCGTATAGCATACATTATACGAAGTTATCGATAACTTCGTATAGGATACTTTATACGAAGTTATCT
CGAGGTCGACGGTATCGATAAGCTTGATATCGAATTCCACCATG
[1050 nt withheld, positions 675-1724]
CCCGGGAACGTCTATATCAAGGCCGACGAGCAGAAGAACGGCATCAAGGCGTACTTCAAGATCCGCCACA
ACATCGAGGGCGGCGGCGTGCAGCTCGCCTACCACTACCAGCAGAACACCCCCATCGGCGACGGCCCCGT
GCTGCTGCCCGACAACCACTACCTGAGCGTGCAGTCCATGCTTTCGAAAGACCCCAACGAGAAGCGCGAT
CACATGGTCCTGCTGGAGTTCGTGACCGCCGCCGGGATCACTCTCGGCATGGACGAGCTGTACAAGGGCG
GTACCGGAGGGAGCGAATCCATGGTGAGCAAGGGCGAGGAGCTGTTCACCGGGGTGGTGCCCATCCAGGT
CGAGCTGGACGGCGACGTAAACGGCCACAAGTTCAGCGTGTCCGGCGAGGGTGAGGGCGATGCCACCTAC
GGCAAGCTGACCCTGAAGTTCATCTGCACCACCGGCAAGCTGCCCGTGCCCTGGCCCACCCTCGTGACCA
CCCTGACCTACGGCGTGCAGTGCTTCAGCCGCTACCCCGACCACATGAAGCAGCACGACTTCTTCAAGTC
CGCCATGCCCGAAGGCTACATCCAGGAGCGCACCATCTTCTTCAAGGGCGACGGCAACTACAAGACCCGC
GCCGAGGTGAAGTTCGAGGGCGACACCCTGGTGAACCGCATCGAGCTGAAGGGCATCGACTTCAAGGAGG
ACGGCAACATCCTGGGGCACAAGCTGGAGTACAACACCGCCCCCCCCGCATGCAAGGGCCGGCGGCGACG
CGGGGCCATCAGCGCTGAGGTCTACACCGAGGAGGATGCCGCGTCCTATGTTCGGAAGGTTATACCGAAA
GATTATAAGACAATGGCTGCTTTAGCTAAAGCCATTGAAAAGAACGTACTGTTTTCACATCTTGATGATA
ACGAGAGAAGTGACATTTTTGACGCCATGTTCCCGGTTTCCTTTATTGCTGGAGAGACTGTTATTCAGCA
GGGTGACGAAGGGGATAACTTCTACGTGATTGACCAAGGAGAGATGGACGTCTATGTCAACAATGAATGG
GCAACCAGTGTTGGGGAAGGAGGGAGCTTCGGGGAGCTTGCTCTGATTTACGGGACTCCTCGAGCGGCCA
CTGTCAAGGCCAAGACGAACGTGAAACTGTGGGGCATTGACGCTGACAGCTACAGAAGGATCCTCATGGG
AAGCACGCTGAGAAAGCGGAAGATGTAAAATTCCTGCAGCCCGGGGGATCCACTAGTTCTAGAGCGGCCG
CAGGGTGGGCGCGCCGACCCAGCTTTCTTGTACAAAGTGGTTGATCTAGAGGGCCCGCGGTTCGAAGGTA
AGCCTATCCCTAACCCTCTCCTCGGTCTCGATTCTACGCGTACCGGTCATCATCACCATCACCATTGAGC
GGCCGCTTCGAGCAGACATGATAAGATACATTGATGAGTTTGGACAAACCACAACTAGAATGCAGTGAAA
AAAATGCTTTATTTGTGAAATTTGTGATGCTATTGCTTTATTTGTAACCATTATAAGCTGCAATAAACAA
GTTAACAACAACAATTGCATTCATTTTATGTTTCAGGTTCAGGGGGAGATGTGGGAGGTTTTTTAAAGCA
AGTAAAACCTCTACAAATGTGGTAAAATCGCGATAAGGATCCGGGCTGGCGTAATAGCGAAGAGGCCCGC
ACCGATCGCCCTTCCCAACAGTTGCGCAGCCTGAATGGCGAATGG
[124 nt withheld, positions 3450-3573]
C
[91 nt withheld, positions 3575-3665]
A
[49 nt withheld, positions 3667-3715]
CCTTTGACGTTGGAGTCCACGTTCTTT
[37 nt withheld, positions 3743-3779]
ACCCTATCTCGGTCTATTCTTTTGATTTATAAGGGATTTTGCCGATTTCGGCCTATTGGTTAAAAAATGA
GCTGATTTAACAAAAATTTAACGCGAATTTTAACAAAATATTAACGCTTACAATTTCCTGATGCGGTATT
TTCTCCTTACGCATCTGTGCGGTATTTCACACCGCATATGGTGCACTCTCAGTACAATCTGCTCTGATGC
CGCATAGTTAAGCCAGCCCCGACACCCGCCAACACCCGCTGACGCGCCCTGACGGGCTTGTCTGCTCCCG
GCATCCGCTTACAGACAAGCTGTGACCGTCTCCGGGAGCTGCATGTGTCAGAGGTTTTCACCGTCATCAC
CGAAACGCGCGAGACGAAAGGGCCTCGTGATACGCCTATTTTTATAGGTTAATGTCATGATAATAATGGT
TTCTTAGACGTCAGGTGGCACTTTTCGGGGAAATGTGCGCGGAACCCCTATTTGTTTATTTTTCTAAATA
CATTCAAATATGTATCCGCTCATGAGACAATAACCCTGATAAATGCTTCAATAATATTGAAAAAGGAAGA
GTATGAGTATTCAACATTTCCGTGTCGCCCTTATTCCCTTTTTTGCGGCATTTTGCCTTCCTGTTTTTGC
TCACCCAGAAACGCTGGTGAAAGTAAAAGATGCTGAAGATCAGTTGGGTGCACGAGTGGGTTACATCGAA
CTGGATCTCAACAGCGGTAAGATCCTTGAGAGTTTTCGCCCCGAAGAACGTTTTCCAATGATGAGCACTT
TTAAAGTTCTGCTATGTGGCGCGGTATTATCCCGTATTGACGCCGGGCAAGAGCAACTCGGTCGCCGCAT
ACACTATTCTCAGAATGACTTGGTTGAGTACTCACCAGTCACAGAAAAGCATCTTACGGATGGCATGACA
GTAAGAGAATTATGCAGTGCTGCCATAACCATGAGTGATAACACTGCGGCCAACTTACTTCTGACAACGA
TCGGAGGACCGAAGGAGCTAACCGCTTTTTTGCACAACATGGGGGATCATGTAACTCGCCTTGATCGTTG
GGAACCGGAGCTGAATGAAGCCATACCAAACGACGAGCGTGACACCACGATGCCTGTAGCAATGGCAACA
ACGTTGCGCAAACTATTAACTGGCGAACTACTTACTCTAGCTTCCCGGCAACAATTAATAGACTGGATGG
AGGCGGATAAAGTTGCAGGACCACTTCTGCGCTCGGCCCTTCCGGCTGGCTGGTTTATTGCTGATAAATC
TGGAGCCGGTGAGCGTGGGTCTCGCGGTATCATTGCAGCACTGGGGCCAGATGGTAAGCCCTCCCGTATC
GTAGTTATCTACACGACGGGGAGTCAGGCAACTATGGATGAACGAAATAGACAGATCGCTGAGATAGGTG
CCTCACTGATTAAGCATTGGTAACTGTCAGACCAAGTTTACTCATATATACTTTAGATTGATTTAAAACT
TCATTTTTAATTTAAAAGGATCTAGGTGAAGATCCTTTTTGATAATCTCATGACCAAAATCCCTTAACGT
GAGTTTTCGTTCCACTGAGCGTCAGACCCCGTAGAAAAGATCAAAGGATCTTCTTGAGATCCTTTTTTTC
TGCGCGTAATCTGCTGCTTGCAAACAAAAAAACCACCGCTACCAGCGGTGGTTTGTTTGCCGGATCAAGA
GCTACCAACTCTTTTTCCGAAGGTAACTGGCTTCAGCAGAGCGCAGATACCAAATACTGTTCTTCTAGTG
TAGCCGTAGTTAGGCCACCACTTCAAGAACTCTGTAGCACCGCCTACATACCTCGCTCTGCTAATCCTGT
TACCAGTGGCTGCTGCCAGTGGCGATAAGTCGTGTCTTACCGGGTTGGACTCAAGACGATAGTTACCGGA
TAAGGCGCAGCGGTCGGGCTGAACGGGGGGTTCGTGCACACAGCCCAGCTTGGAGCGAACGACCTACACC
GAACTGAGATACCTACAGCGTGAGCTATGAGAAAGCGCCACGCTTCCCGAAGGGAGAAAGGCGGACAGGT
ATCCGGTAAGCGGCAGGGTCGGAACAGGAGAGCGCACGAGGGAGCTTCCAGGGGGAAACGCCTGGTATCT
TTATAGTCCTGTCGGGTTTCGCCACCTCTGACTTGAGCGTCGATTTTTGTGATGCTCGTCAGGGGGGCGG
AGCCTATGGAAAAACGCCAGCAACGCGGCCTTTTTACGGTTCCTGGCCTTTTGCTGGCCTTTTGCTCACA
TGGCTCGACAGATCTCGACCTCGA
